Addgene plasmid #14337: pAG415GAL-EYFP-ccdB
Purpose: (Empty Backbone)
Depositing lab: Susan Lindquist. Depositing organization: Whitehead Institute for Biomedical Research. Publication: A suite of Gateway cloning vectors for high-throughput genetic analysis in Saccharomyces cerevisiae. Alberti S, Gitler AD, Lindquist S. Yeast. 2007 Oct . 24(10):913-9. 10.1002/yea.1502 PubMed 17583893.
Backbone
  Vector backbone: pRS415
  Vector type: Yeast Expression ; Gateway Destination
  Selectable markers: LEU2
Growth in bacteria
  Bacterial resistance: Chloramphenicol and Ampicillin, 25 & 100 μg/mL
  Growth temperature: 37°C
  Growth strain: ccdB Survival
  Growth instructions: DB3.1, ccdB Survival
  Copy number: Unknown
Gene/Insert
  Gene/Insert name: None
  Tag / fusion protein: EYFP (N terminal on backbone)
  Cloning method: Gateway Cloning
  Sequencing primers: 5′ EGFP-C
Terms and licenses: Academic/Nonprofit Terms; Industry Terms: Not Available to Industry
Depositor comments: Type of plasmid: CEN. This plasmid contains the Gateway technology from Invitrogen; Invitrogen requires purchasing of Gateway Clonase for carrying out the Gateway recombinational cloning reaction http://www.invitrogen.com Please note that the full plasmid sequence is provided as a reference only, and may not match the exact sequence of the plasmid.
How to cite: pAG415GAL-EYFP-ccdB was a gift from Susan Lindquist (Addgene plasmid # 14337 ; http://n2t.net/addgene:14337 ; RRID:Addgene_14337)
