[The description below was written by a language model from this plasmid's Addgene catalogue record and pLannotate feature annotations shown in this document.]
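Description:
pAG415GAL-EYFP-ccdB is an empty Gateway destination vector for galactose-inducible expression of N-terminally EYFP-tagged proteins in Saccharomyces cerevisiae. It is built on the pRS415 shuttle backbone, so it carries a CEN6/ARS element that maintains it as a low-copy centromeric plasmid in yeast, with the LEU2 gene under its own promoter providing selection in leucine auxotrophs. For work in E. coli it has a high-copy ColE1/pUC-type origin, an ampicillin resistance gene and an f1 origin. Remnants of the pBluescript-derived cloning region are also present, including lac promoter/operator elements, a lacZα fragment and flanking T3 and T7 promoters.

The expression unit consists of the GAL1 promoter, which is regulated by Gal4, followed by the EYFP coding sequence, the Gateway cassette and the CYC1 transcription terminator. The cassette is bounded by attR1 and attR2 sites and contains a chloramphenicol acetyltransferase gene and the ccdB toxin gene, along with a ccdA fragment. In an LR recombination reaction with an entry clone, the region between the attR sites is exchanged for the gene of interest, placing it downstream of EYFP so that a fusion protein with EYFP at the N-terminus is produced. Loss of ccdB counterselects against unrecombined vector in standard E. coli strains. For the same reason, the empty vector must be propagated in a ccdB-tolerant strain, and it is resistant to both ampicillin and chloramphenicol.

The plasmid has no insert of its own. It belongs to a suite of yeast Gateway vectors designed for high-throughput genetic analysis, and the EYFP tag allows fluorescence-based detection of the expressed protein. The depositor notes that the full sequence is provided for reference only and may not match the physical plasmid exactly.
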