Features (pLannotate 1.2.2; 30 found; start..end, strand, type, name):
     70..573     -  misc_feature   CEN/ARS: S. cerevisiae CEN6 centromere fused to an autonomously replicating sequence
    610..714     +  promoter       AmpR promoter: bla
    715..1575    +  CDS            AmpR: β-lactamase; bla; confers resistance to ampicillin, carbenicillin, and related antibiotics
   1746..2334    +  rep_origin     ori: high-copy-number ColE1/pMB1/pBR322/pUC origin of replication
   2517..2609    +  CDS            lacI (fragment): lac repressor; lacI; The lac repressor binds to the lac operator to inhibit transcription in E. coli. This inhibition can be relieved by adding lactose or isopropyl-β-D-thiogalactopyranoside (IPTG).
   2622..2643    +  protein_bind   CAP binding site: CAP binding activates transcription in the presence of cAMP. E. coli catabolite activator protein
   2658..2688    +  promoter       lac promoter: promoter for the E. coli lac operon
   2696..2712    +  protein_bind   lac operator: The lac repressor binds to the lac operator to inhibit transcription in E. coli. This inhibition can be relieved by adding lactose or isopropyl-β-D-thiogalactopyranoside (IPTG). lac repressor encoded by lacI
   2757..2775    +  promoter       T3 promoter: promoter for bacteriophage T3 RNA polymerase
   2799..3240    +  promoter       GAL1 promoter: S. cerevisiae GAL1; inducible promoter, regulated by Gal4
   3255..3278    +  misc_feature   MCS (fragment): pBluescript multiple cloning site
   3284..4000    +  CDS            EYFP: EYFP is a basic (constitutively fluorescent) green/yellow fluorescent protein published in 1996, derived from Aequorea victoria. It is reported to be a very rapidly-maturing weak dimer with high acid sensitivity.
   4025..4149    +  protein_bind   attR1: mutant version of attR; recombination site for the Gateway® LR reaction LR Clonase™
   4174..4204    +  promoter       lac UV5 promoter: E. coli lac promoter with an "up" mutation
   4228..4257    +  promoter       cat promoter (fragment): promoter of the E. coli cat gene encoding chloramphenicol acetyltransferase
   4258..4917    +  CDS            CmR: chloramphenicol acetyltransferase; cat; confers resistance to chloramphenicol
   5099..5257    +  CDS            ccdA (fragment): CCDA_ECO57 - Also known as H, letA. Experimental evidence at protein level: Swiss-Prot protein existence level 1. Antitoxin component of a type II toxin-antitoxin (TA) system which inhibits the post-segregational killing (PSK) of plasmid-free cells, also referred to as a plasmid addiction system. Binds to and blocks the activity of CcdB; will also remove bound CcdB protein from the CcdB-GyrA complex by forming a CcdA-CcdB complex, a process termed rejuvenation. Functions as a transcriptional corepressor for the ccdAB operon, repression also requires CcdB (By similarity). From Escherichia coli
   5262..5564    +  CDS            ccdB: CCDB_ECOLI - Also known as G, letB, letD. Experimental evidence at protein level: Swiss-Prot protein existence level 1. Toxic component of a type II toxin-antitoxin (TA) system, functioning in plasmid maintainence. Responsible for the post- segregational killing (PSK) of plasmid-free cells, also referred to as a plasmid addiction system. Half-life of over 2 hours. Cell killing by CcdB is accompanied by filamentation, defects in chromosome and plasmid segregation, defects in cell division, formation of anucleate cells, decreased DNA synthesis and plasmid loss. Interferes with the activity of DN
   5608..5732    -  protein_bind   attR2: mutant version of attR; recombination site for the Gateway® LR reaction LR Clonase™
   5739..5986    +  terminator     CYC1 terminator: S. cerevisiae CYC1; transcription terminator for CYC1
   6005..6023    -  promoter       T7 promoter: promoter for bacteriophage T7 RNA polymerase
   6031..6186    +  CDS            lacZα (fragment): LacZα fragment of β-galactosidase; lacZ fragment
   6194..6649    +  rep_origin     f1 ori (sequence partly withheld): f1 bacteriophage origin of replication; arrow indicates direction of (+) strand synthesis
   6650..6702    -  misc_feature   bom (fragment): basis of mobility region from pBR322
   6732..6809    +  CDS            YO192_YEAST (fragment): Experimental evidence at protein level: Swiss-Prot protein existence level 1. From Saccharomyces cerevisiae (strain ATCC 204508 / S288c) (Baker's yeast).
   6949..7353    +  promoter       LEU2 promoter: S. cerevisiae LEU2
   7366..8460    +  CDS            LEU2: 3-isopropylmalate dehydrogenase, required for leucine biosynthesis; S. cerevisiae LEU2; yeast auxotrophic marker
   8822..8923    -  CDS            NFS1 (fragment): NFS1_YEAST - Also known as SPL1 From Saccharomyces cerevisiae (strain ATCC 204508 / S288c) (Baker's yeast).
   8936..8986    -  misc_feature   bom (fragment): basis of mobility region from pBR322
   9088..1       -  CDS            rop (fragment) (across the origin): Rop protein, which maintains plasmids at low copy number; rop
>Addgene plasmid #14337 | pAG415GAL-EYFP-ccdB | depositor full sequence | sequence record 8000 | Author sequence
GACGAAAGGGCCTCGTGATACGCCTATTTTTATAGGTTAATGTCATGATAATAATGGTTTCTTAGGACGG
ATCGCTTGCCTGTAACTTACACGCGCCTCGTATCTTTTAATGATGGAATAATTTGGGAATTTACTCTGTG
TTTATTTATTTTTATGTTTTGTATTTGGATTTTAGAAAGTAAATAAAGAAGGTAGAAGAGTTACGGAATG
AAGAAAAAAAAATAAACAAAGGTTTAAAAAATTTCAACAAAAAGCGTACTTTACATATATATTTATTAGA
CAAGAAAAGCAGATTAAATAGATATACATTCGATTAACGATAAGTAAAATGTAAAATCACAGGATTTTCG
TGTGTGGTCTTCTACACAGACAAGATGAAACAATTCGGCATTAATACCTGAGAGCAGGAAGAGCAAGATA
AAAGGTAGTATTTGTTGGCGATCCCCCTAGAGTCTTTTACATCTTCGGAAAACAAAAACTATTTTTTCTT
TAATTTCTTTTTTTACTTTCTATTTTTAATTTATATATTTATATTAAAAAATTTAAATTATAATTATTTT
TATAGCACGTGATGAAAAGGACCCAGGTGGCACTTTTCGGGGAAATGTGCGCGGAACCCCTATTTGTTTA
TTTTTCTAAATACATTCAAATATGTATCCGCTCATGAGACAATAACCCTGATAAATGCTTCAATAATATT
GAAAAAGGAAGAGTATGAGTATTCAACATTTCCGTGTCGCCCTTATTCCCTTTTTTGCGGCATTTTGCCT
TCCTGTTTTTGCTCACCCAGAAACGCTGGTGAAAGTAAAAGATGCTGAAGATCAGTTGGGTGCACGAGTG
GGTTACATCGAACTGGATCTCAACAGCGGTAAGATCCTTGAGAGTTTTCGCCCCGAAGAACGTTTTCCAA
TGATGAGCACTTTTAAAGTTCTGCTATGTGGCGCGGTATTATCCCGTATTGACGCCGGGCAAGAGCAACT
CGGTCGCCGCATACACTATTCTCAGAATGACTTGGTTGAGTACTCACCAGTCACAGAAAAGCATCTTACG
GATGGCATGACAGTAAGAGAATTATGCAGTGCTGCCATAACCATGAGTGATAACACTGCGGCCAACTTAC
TTCTGACAACGATCGGAGGACCGAAGGAGCTAACCGCTTTTTTGCACAACATGGGGGATCATGTAACTCG
CCTTGATCGTTGGGAACCGGAGCTGAATGAAGCCATACCAAACGACGAGCGTGACACCACGATGCCTGTA
GCAATGGCAACAACGTTGCGCAAACTATTAACTGGCGAACTACTTACTCTAGCTTCCCGGCAACAATTAA
TAGACTGGATGGAGGCGGATAAAGTTGCAGGACCACTTCTGCGCTCGGCCCTTCCGGCTGGCTGGTTTAT
TGCTGATAAATCTGGAGCCGGTGAGCGTGGGTCTCGCGGTATCATTGCAGCACTGGGGCCAGATGGTAAG
CCCTCCCGTATCGTAGTTATCTACACGACGGGGAGTCAGGCAACTATGGATGAACGAAATAGACAGATCG
CTGAGATAGGTGCCTCACTGATTAAGCATTGGTAACTGTCAGACCAAGTTTACTCATATATACTTTAGAT
TGATTTAAAACTTCATTTTTAATTTAAAAGGATCTAGGTGAAGATCCTTTTTGATAATCTCATGACCAAA
ATCCCTTAACGTGAGTTTTCGTTCCACTGAGCGTCAGACCCCGTAGAAAAGATCAAAGGATCTTCTTGAG
ATCCTTTTTTTCTGCGCGTAATCTGCTGCTTGCAAACAAAAAAACCACCGCTACCAGCGGTGGTTTGTTT
GCCGGATCAAGAGCTACCAACTCTTTTTCCGAAGGTAACTGGCTTCAGCAGAGCGCAGATACCAAATACT
GTCCTTCTAGTGTAGCCGTAGTTAGGCCACCACTTCAAGAACTCTGTAGCACCGCCTACATACCTCGCTC
TGCTAATCCTGTTACCAGTGGCTGCTGCCAGTGGCGATAAGTCGTGTCTTACCGGGTTGGACTCAAGACG
ATAGTTACCGGATAAGGCGCAGCGGTCGGGCTGAACGGGGGGTTCGTGCACACAGCCCAGCTTGGAGCGA
ACGACCTACACCGAACTGAGATACCTACAGCGTGAGCTATGAGAAAGCGCCACGCTTCCCGAAGGGAGAA
AGGCGGACAGGTATCCGGTAAGCGGCAGGGTCGGAACAGGAGAGCGCACGAGGGAGCTTCCAGGGGGAAA
CGCCTGGTATCTTTATAGTCCTGTCGGGTTTCGCCACCTCTGACTTGAGCGTCGATTTTTGTGATGCTCG
TCAGGGGGGCGGAGCCTATGGAAAAACGCCAGCAACGCGGCCTTTTTACGGTTCCTGGCCTTTTGCTGGC
CTTTTGCTCACATGTTCTTTCCTGCGTTATCCCCTGATTCTGTGGATAACCGTATTACCGCCTTTGAGTG
AGCTGATACCGCTCGCCGCAGCCGAACGACCGAGCGCAGCGAGTCAGTGAGCGAGGAAGCGGAAGAGCGC
CCAATACGCAAACCGCCTCTCCCCGCGCGTTGGCCGATTCATTAATGCAGCTGGCACGACAGGTTTCCCG
ACTGGAAAGCGGGCAGTGAGCGCAACGCAATTAATGTGAGTTACCTCACTCATTAGGCACCCCAGGCTTT
ACACTTTATGCTTCCGGCTCCTATGTTGTGTGGAATTGTGAGCGGATAACAATTTCACACAGGAAACAGC
TATGACCATGATTACGCCAAGCGCGCAATTAACCCTCACTAAAGGGAACAAAAGCTGGAGCTCTAGTACG
GATTAGAAGCCGCCGAGCGGGCGACAGCCCTCCGACGGAAGACTCTCCTCCGTGCGTCCTCGTCTTCACC
GGTCGCGTTCCTGAAACGCAGATGTGCCTCGCGCCGCACTGCTCCGAACAATAAAGATTCTACAATACTA
GCTTTTATGGTTATGAAGAGGAAAAATTGGCAGTAACCTGGCCCCACAAACCTTCAAATTAACGAATCAA
ATTAACAACCATAGGATGATAATGCGATTAGTTTTTTAGCCTTATTTCTGGGGTAATTAATCAGCGAAGC
GATGATTTTTGATCTATTAACAGATATATAAATGGAAAAGCTGCATAACCACTTTAACTAATACTTTCAA
CATTTTCAGTTTGTATTACTTCTTATTCAAATGTCATAAAAGTATCAACAAAAAATTGTTAATATACCTC
TATACTTTAACGTCAAGGAGAAAAAACCCCGGATTCTAGAACTAGTGGATCCCCCGGGACAAAATGGTGA
GCAAGGGCGAGGAGCTGTTCACCGGGGTGGTGCCCATCCTGGTCGAGCTGGACGGCGACGTAAACGGCCA
CAAGTTCAGCGTGTCCGGCGAGGGCGAGGGCGATGCCACCTACGGCAAGCTGACCCTGAAGTTCATCTGC
ACCACCGGCAAGCTGCCCGTGCCCTGGCCCACCCTCGTGACCACCTTCGGCTACGGCCTGCAGTGCTTCG
CCCGCTACCCCGACCACATGAAGCAGCACGACTTCTTCAAGTCCGCCATGCCCGAAGGCTACGTCCAGGA
GCGCACCATCTTCTTCAAGGACGACGGCAACTACAAGACCCGCGCCGAGGTGAAGTTCGAGGGCGACACC
CTGGTGAACCGCATCGAGCTGAAGGGCATCGACTTCAAGGAGGACGGCAACATCCTGGGGCACAAGCTGG
AGTACAACTACAACAGCCACAACGTCTATATCATGGCCGACAAGCAGAAGAACGGCATCAAGGTGAACTT
CAAGATCCGCCACAACATCGAGGACGGCAGCGTGCAGCTCGCCGACCACTACCAGCAGAACACCCCCATC
GGCGACGGCCCCGTGCTGCTGCCCGACAACCACTACCTGAGCTACCAGTCCGCCCTGAGCAAAGACCCCA
ACGAGAAGCGCGATCACATGGTCCTGCTGGAGTTCGTGACCGCCGCCGGGATCACTCTCGGCATGGACGA
GCTGTACAAGGGTGGACCAGGTGGTGGACATCAAACAAGTTTGTACAAAAAAGCTGAACGAGAAACGTAA
AATGATATAAATATCAATATATTAAATTAGATTTTGCATAAAAAACAGACTACATAATACTGTAAAACAC
AACATATCCAGTCACTATGGCGGCCGCATTAGGCACCCCAGGCTTTACACTTTATGCTTCCGGCTCGTAT
AATGTGTGGATTTTGAGTTAGGATCCGTCGAGATTTTCAGGAGCTAAGGAAGCTAAAATGGAGAAAAAAA
TCACTGGATATACCACCGTTGATATATCCCAATGGCATCGTAAAGAACATTTTGAGGCATTTCAGTCAGT
TGCTCAATGTACCTATAACCAGACCGTTCAGCTGGATATTACGGCCTTTTTAAAGACCGTAAAGAAAAAT
AAGCACAAGTTTTATCCGGCCTTTATTCACATTCTTGCCCGCCTGATGAATGCTCATCCGGAATTCCGTA
TGGCAATGAAAGACGGTGAGCTGGTGATATGGGATAGTGTTCACCCTTGTTACACCGTTTTCCATGAGCA
AACTGAAACGTTTTCATCGCTCTGGAGTGAATACCACGACGATTTCCGGCAGTTTCTACACATATATTCG
CAAGATGTGGCGTGTTACGGTGAAAACCTGGCCTATTTCCCTAAAGGGTTTATTGAGAATATGTTTTTCG
TCTCAGCCAATCCCTGGGTGAGTTTCACCAGTTTTGATTTAAACGTGGCCAATATGGACAACTTCTTCGC
CCCCGTTTTCACCATGGGCAAATATTATACGCAAGGCGACAAGGTGCTGATGCCGCTGGCGATTCAGGTT
CATCATGCCGTCTGTGATGGCTTCCATGTCGGCAGAATGCTTAATGAATTACAACAGTACTGCGATGAGT
GGCAGGGCGGGGCGTAAACGCCGCGTGGATCCGGCTTACTAAAAGCCAGATAACAGTATGCGTATTTGCG
CGCTGATTTTTGCGGTATAAGAATATATACTGATATGTATACCCGAAGTATGTCAAAAAGAGGTATGCTA
TGAAGCAGCGTATTACAGTGACAGTTGACAGCGACAGCTATCAGTTGCTCAAGGCATATATGATGTCAAT
ATCTCCGGTCTGGTAAGCACAACCATGCAGAATGAAGCCCGTCGTCTGCGTGCCGAACGCTGGAAAGCGG
AAAATCAGGAAGGGATGGCTGAGGTCGCCCGGTTTATTGAAATGAACGGCTCTTTTGCTGACGAGAACAG
GGGCTGGTGAAATGCAGTTTAAGGTTTACACCTATAAAAGAGAGAGCCGTTATCGTCTGTTTGTGGATGT
ACAGAGTGATATTATTGACACGCCCGGGCGACGGATGGTGATCCCCCTGGCCAGTGCACGTCTGCTGTCA
GATAAAGTCTCCCGTGAACTTTACCCGGTGGTGCATATCGGGGATGAAAGCTGGCGCATGATGACCACCG
ATATGGCCAGTGTGCCGGTCTCCGTTATCGGGGAAGAAGTGGCTGATCTCAGCCACCGCGAAAATGACAT
CAAAAACGCCATTAACCTGATGTTCTGGGGAATATAAATGTCAGGCTCCCTTATACACAGCCAGTCTGCA
GGTCGACCATAGTGACTGGATATGTTGTGTTTTACAGTATTATGTAGTCTGTTTTTTATGCAAAATCTAA
TTTAATATATTGATATTTATATCATTTTACGTTTCTCGTTCAGCTTTCTTGTACAAAGTGGTTCGATGTC
ATGTAATTAGTTATGTCACGCTTACATTCACGCCCTCCCCCCACATCCGCTCTAACCGAAAAGGAAGGAG
TTAGACAACCTGAAGTCTAGGTCCCTATTTATTTTTTTATAGTTATGTTAGTATTAAGAACGTTATTTAT
ATTTCAAATTTTTCTTTTTTTTCTGTACAGACGCGTGTACGCATGTAACATTATACTGAAAACCTTGCTT
GAGAAGGTTTTGGGACGCTCGAAGGCTTTAATTTGCGGCCGGTACCCAATTCGCCCTATAGTGAGTCGTA
TTACGCGCGCTCACTGGCCGTCGTTTTACAACGTCGTGACTGGGAAAACCCTGGCGTTACCCAACTTAAT
CGCCTTGCAGCACATCCCCCTTTCGCCAGCTGGCGTAATAGCGAAGAGGCCCGCACCGATCGCCCTTCCC
AACAGTTGCGCAGCCTGAATGGCGAATGGCGCG
[124 nt withheld, positions 6194-6317]
C
[91 nt withheld, positions 6319-6409]
A
[49 nt withheld, positions 6411-6459]
CCTTTGACGTTGGAGTCCACGTTCTTT
[37 nt withheld, positions 6487-6523]
ACCCTATCTCGGTCTATTCTTTTGATTTATAAGGGATTTTGCCGATTTCGGCCTATTGGTTAAAAAATGA
GCTGATTTAACAAAAATTTAACGCGAATTTTAACAAAATATTAACGTTTACAATTTCCTGATGCGGTATT
TTCTCCTTACGCATCTGTGCGGTATTTCACACCGCATATCGACGGTCGAGGAGAACTTCTAGTATATCCA
CATACCTAATATTATTGCCTTATTAAAAATGGAATCCCAACAATTACATCAAAATCCACATTCTCTTCAA
AATCAATTGTCCTGTACTTCCTTGTTCATGTGTGTTCAAAAACGTTATATTTATAGGATAATTATACTCT
ATTTCTCAACAAGTAATTGGTTGTTTGGCCGAGCGGTCTAAGGCGCCTGATTCAAGAAATATCTTGACCG
CAGTTAACTGTGGGAATACTCAGGTATCGTAAGATGCAAGAGTTCGAATCTCTTAGCAACCATTATTTTT
TTCCTCAACATAACGAGAACACACAGGGGCGCTATCGCACAGAATCAAATTCGATGACTGGAAATTTTTT
GTTAATTTCAGAGGTCGCCTGACGCATATACCTTTTTCAACTGAAAAATTGGGAGAAAAAGGAAAGGTGA
GAGGCCGGAACCGGCTTTTCATATAGAATAGAGAAGCGTTCATGACTAAATGCTTGCATCACAATACTTG
AAGTTGACAATATTATTTAAGGACCTATTGTTTTTTCCAATAGGTGGTTAGCAATCGTCTTACTTTCTAA
CTTTTCTTACCTTTTACATTTCAGCAATATATATATATATTTCAAGGATATACCATTCTAATGTCTGCCC
CTATGTCTGCCCCTAAGAAGATCGTCGTTTTGCCAGGTGACCACGTTGGTCAAGAAATCACAGCCGAAGC
CATTAAGGTTCTTAAAGCTATTTCTGATGTTCGTTCCAATGTCAAGTTCGATTTCGAAAATCATTTAATT
GGTGGTGCTGCTATCGATGCTACAGGTGTCCCACTTCCAGATGAGGCGCTGGAAGCCTCCAAGAAGGTTG
ATGCCGTTTTGTTAGGTGCTGTGGGTGGTCCTAAATGGGGTACCGGTAGTGTTAGACCTGAACAAGGTTT
ACTAAAAATCCGTAAAGAACTTCAATTGTACGCCAACTTAAGACCATGTAACTTTGCATCCGACTCTCTT
TTAGACTTATCTCCAATCAAGCCACAATTTGCTAAAGGTACTGACTTCGTTGTTGTCAGAGAATTAGTGG
GAGGTATTTACTTTGGTAAGAGAAAGGAAGACGATGGTGATGGTGTCGCTTGGGATAGTGAACAATACAC
CGTTCCAGAAGTGCAAAGAATCACAAGAATGGCCGCTTTCATGGCCCTACAACATGAGCCACCATTGCCT
ATTTGGTCCTTGGATAAAGCTAATGTTTTGGCCTCTTCAAGATTATGGAGAAAAACTGTGGAGGAAACCA
TCAAGAACGAATTCCCTACATTGAAGGTTCAACATCAATTGATTGATTCTGCCGCCATGATCCTAGTTAA
GAACCCAACCCACCTAAATGGTATTATAATCACCAGCAACATGTTTGGTGATATCATCTCCGATGAAGCC
TCCGTTATCCCAGGTTCCTTGGGTTTGTTGCCATCTGCGTCCTTGGCCTCTTTGCCAGACAAGAACACCG
CATTTGGTTTGTACGAACCATGCCACGGTTCTGCTCCAGATTTGCCAAAGAATAAGGTTGACCCTATCGC
CACTATCTTGTCTGCTGCAATGATGTTGAAATTGTCATTGAACTTGCCTGAAGAAGGTAAGGCCATTGAA
GATGCAGTTAAAAAGGTTTTGGATGCAGGTATCAGAACTGGTGATTTAGGTGGTTCCAACAGTACCACCG
AAGTCGGTGATGCTGTCGCCGAAGAAGTTAAGAAAATCCTTGCTTAAAAAGATTCTCTTTTTTTATGATA
TTTGTACATAAACTTTATAAATGAAATTCATAATAGAAACGACACGAAATTACAAAATGGAATATGTTCA
TAGGGTAGACGAAACTATATACGCAATCTACATACATTTATCAAGAAGGAGAAAAAGGAGGATAGTAAAG
GAATACAGGTAAGCAAATTGATACTAATGGCTCAACGTGATAAGGAAAAAGAATTGCACTTTAACATTAA
TATTGACAAGGAGGAGGGCACCACACAAAAAGTTAGGTGTAACAGAAAATCATGAAACTACGATTCCTAA
TTTGATATTGGAGGATTTTCTCTAAAAAAAAAAAAATACAACAAATAAAAAACACTCAATGACCTGACCA
TTTGATGGAGTTTAAGTCAATACCTTCTTGAACCATTTCCCATAATGGTGAAAGTTCCCTCAAGAATTTT
ACTCTGTCAGAAACGGCCTTACGACGTAGTCGATATGGTGCACTCTCAGTACAATCTGCTCTGATGCCGC
ATAGTTAAGCCAGCCCCGACACCCGCCAACACCCGCTGACGCGCCCTGACGGGCTTGTCTGCTCCCGGCA
TCCGCTTACAGACAAGCTGTGACCGTCTCCGGGAGCTGCATGTGTCAGAGGTTTTCACCGTCATCACCGA
AACGCGCGA
