>Addgene plasmid #14337 | pAG415GAL-EYFP-ccdB | addgene partial sequence | sequence record 20906 | 14337 with pRS_marker
GAGGGAACTTTCACCATTATGGGAAATGGTTCAAGAAGGTATTGACTTAAACTCCATCAAATGGTCAGGT
CATTGAGTGTTTTTTATTTGTTGTATTTTTTTTTTTTTAGAGAAAATCCTCCAATATATAAATTAGGAAT
CATAGTTTCATGATTTTCTGTTACACCTAACTTTTTGTGTGGTGCCCTCCTCCTTGTCAATATTAATGTT
AAAGTGCAATTCTTTTTCCTTATCACGTTGAGCCATTAGTATCAATTTGCTTACCTGTATTCCTTTACAT
CCTCCTTTTTCTCCTTCTTGATAAATGTATGTAGATTGCGTATATAGTTTCGTCTACCCTATGAACATAT
TCCATTTTGTAATTTCGTGTCGTTTCTATTATGAATTTCATTTATAAAGTTTATGTACAAATATCATAAA
AAAAGAGAATCTTTTTAAGCAAGGATTTTCTTAACTTCTTCGGCGACAGCATCACCGACTTCGGTGGTAC
TGTTGGAACCACCTAAATCACCAGTTCTGATACCTGCATCCAAAACCTTTTTAACTGCATCTTCAATGGC
CTTACCTTCTTCAGGCAAGTTCAATGACAATTTCAACATCATTGC
