>Addgene plasmid #14337 | pAG415GAL-EYFP-ccdB | addgene partial sequence | sequence record 20907 | 14337 with EXFP-R
TAGCCTTCGGGCATGGCGGACTTGAAGAAGTCGTGCTGCTTCATGTGGTCGGGGTAGCGGGCGAAGCACT
GCAGGCCGTAGCCGAAGGTGGTCACGAGGGTGGGCCAGGGCACGGGCAGCTTGCCGGTGGTGCAGATGAA
CTTCAGGGTCAGCTTGCCGTAGGTGGCATCGCCCTCGCCCTCGCCGGACACGCTGAACTTGTGGCCGTTT
ACGTCGCCGTCCAGCTCGACCAGGATGGGCACCACCCCGGTGAACAGCTCCTCGCCCTTGCTCACCATTT
TGTCCCGGGGGATCCACTAGTTCTAGAATCCGGGGTTTTTTCTCCTTGACGTTAAAGTATAGAGGTATAT
TAACAATTTTTTGTTGATACTTTTATTACATTTGAATAAGAAGTAATACAAACCGAAAATGTTGAAAGTA
TTAGTTAAAGTGGTTATGCAGTTTTTGCATTTATATATCTGTTAATAGATCAAAAATCATCGCTTCGCTG
ATTAATTACCCCAGAAATAAGGCTAAAAAACTAATCGCATTATCATCCTATGGTTGTTAATTTGATTCGT
TCATTTGAAGGTTTGTGGGGCCAGGTTACTGCCAATTTTTCCTCTTCATAACCATAAAAGCTAGTATTGT
AGAATCTTTATT
